>Addgene plasmid #192361 | pSEVA351-Cpf1 | addgene full sequence | sequence record 389005 | Addgene NGS Result
GCATGGATTTACCGGCACCACCGGGCGACACCAGCGCCCCGACCGTACCGGCCACCATGTTGGGCAAAAC
GTAGTCCAGCGGTGGCGGCGCTGCTGCGAACGCCTCCAGAATATTGATAGGCTTATGGGTAGCCATTGAT
TGCCTCCTTTGCAGGCAGTTGGTGGTTAGGCGCTGGCGGGGTCACTACCCCCGCCCTGCGCCGCTCTGAG
TTCTTCCAGGCACTCGCGCAGCGCCTCGTATTCGTCGTCGGTCAGCCAGAACTTGCGCTGACGCATCCCT
TTGGCCTTCATGCGCTCGGCATATCGCGCTTGGCGTACAGCGTCAGGGCTGGCCAGCAGGTCGCCGGTCT
GCTTGTCCTTTTGGTCTTTCATATCAGTCACCGAGAAACTTGCCGGGGCCGAAAGGCTTGTCTTCGCGGA
ACAAGGACAAGGTGCAGCCGTCAAGGTTAAGGCTGGCCATATCAGCGACTGAAAAGCGGCCAGCCTCGGC
CTTGTTTGACGTATAACCAAAGCCACCGGGCAACCAATAGCCCTTGTCACTTTTGATCAGGTAGACCGAC
CCTGAAGCGCTTTTTTCGTATTCCATAAAACCCCCTTCTGTGCGTGAGTACTCATAGTATAACAGGCGTG
AGTACCAACGCAAGCACTACATGCTGAAATCTGGCCCGCCCCTGTCCATGCCTCGCTGGCGGGGTGCCGG
TGCCCGTGCCAGCTCGGCCCGCGCAAGCTGGACGCTGGGCAGACCCATGACCTTGCTGACGGTGCGCTCG
ATGTAATCCGCTTCGTGGCCGGGCTTGCGCTCTGCCAGCGCTGGGCTGGCCTCGGCCATGGCCTTGCCGA
TTTCCTCGGCACTGCGGCCCCGGCTGGCCAGCTTCTGCGCGGCGATAAAGTCGCACTTGCTGAGGTCATC
ACCGAAGCGCTTGACCAGCCCGGCCATCTCGCTGCGGTACTCGTCCAGCGCCGTGCGCCGGTGGCGGCTA
AGCTGCCGCTCGGGCAGTTCGAGGCTGGCCAGCCTGCGGGCCTTCTCCTGCTGCCGCTGGGCCTGCTCGA
TCTGCTGGCCAGCCTGCTGCACCAGCGCCGGGCCAGCGGTGGCGGTCTTGCCCTTGGATTCACGCAGCAG
CACCCACGGCTGATAACCGGCGCGGGTGGTGTGCTTGTCCTTGCGGTTGGTGAAGCCCGCCAAGCGGCCA
TAGTGGCGGCTGTCGGCGCTGGCCGGGTCGGCGTCGTACTCGCTGGCCAGCGTCCGGGCAATCTGCCCCC
GAAGTTCACCGCCTGCGGCGTCGGCCACCTTGACCCATGCCTGATAGTTCTTCGGGCTGGTTTCCACTAC
CAGGGCAGGCTCCCGGCCCTCGGCTTTCATGTCATCCAGGTCAAACTCGCTGAGGTCGTCCACCAGCACC
AGACCATGCCGCTCCTGCTCGGCGGGCCTGATATACACGTCATTGCCCTGGGCATTCATCCGCTTGAGCC
ATGGCGTGTTCTGGAGCACTTCGGCGGCTGACCATTCCCGGTTCATCATCTGGCCGGTGGTGGCGTCCCT
GACGCCGATATCGAAGCGCTCACAGCCCATGGCCTTGAGCTGTCGGCCTATGGCCTGCAAAGTCCTGTCG
TTCTTCATCGGGCCACCAAGCGATTCCCACACATTATACGAGCCGGAAGCATAAAGTGTAGCTAGATCCG
AAGGATGAGCCGGGCTGAATGATCGACCGAGACAGGCCCTGCGGGGCTGCACACGCGCCCCCACCCTTCG
GGTAGGGGGAAAGGCCGCTAAAGCGGCTAAAAGCGCTCCAGCGTATTTCTGCGGGGTTTGGTGTGGGGTT
TAGCGGGCTTTGCCCGCCTTTCCCCCTGCCGCGCAGCGGTGGGGCGGTGTGTAGCCTAGCGCAGCGAATA
GACCAGCTATCCGGCCTCTGGCCGGGCATATTGGGCAAGGGCAGCAGCGCCCCACAAGGGCGCTGATAAC
CGCGCCTAGTGGATTATTCTTAGATAATCATGGATGGATTTTTCCAACACCCCGCCAGCCCCCGCCCCTG
CTGGGTTTGCAGGTTTGGGGGCGTGACAGTTATTGCAGGGGTTCGTGACAGTTATTGCAGGGGGGCGTGA
CAGTTATTGCAGGGGTTCGTGACAGTTAGGGCGCGCCCAGCTGTCTAGGGCGGCGGATTTGTCCTACTCA
GGAGAGCGTTCACCGACAAACAACAGATAAAACGAAAGGCCCAGTCTTTCGACTGAGCCTTTCGTTTTAT
TTGATGCCTTTAATTAAAGCGGATAACAATTTCACACAGGAGGCCGCCTAGGCCGCGGCCGCGCGAATTC
GAGCTCGGTACCCGGGGATCCTCGATGTAACCCACTCGTGCACTTTACACTTTATGCTTCCGGCTCGTAT
GTTAGGAGGTCTTTATCATGTCAATTTATCAAGAATTTGTTAATAAATATAGTTTAAGTAAAACTCTAAG
ATTTGAGTTAATCCCACAGGGTAAAACACTTGAAAACATAAAAGCAAGAGGTTTGATTTTAGATGATGAG
AAAAGAGCTAAAGACTACAAAAAGGCTAAACAAATAATTGATAAATATCATCAGTTTTTTATAGAGGAGA
TATTAAGTTCGGTTTGTATTAGCGAAGATTTATTACAAAACTATTCTGATGTTTATTTTAAACTTAAAAA
GAGTGATGATGATAATCTACAAAAAGATTTTAAAAGTGCAAAAGATACGATAAAGAAACAAATATCTGAA
TATATAAAGGACTCAGAGAAATTTAAGAATTTGTTTAATCAAAACCTTATCGATGCTAAAAAAGGGCAAG
AGTCAGATTTAATTCTATGGCTAAAGCAATCTAAGGATAATGGTATAGAACTATTTAAAGCCAATAGTGA
TATCACAGATATAGATGAGGCGTTAGAAATAATCAAATCTTTTAAAGGTTGGACAACTTATTTTAAGGGT
TTTCATGAAAATAGAAAAAATGTTTATAGTAGCAATGATATTCCTACATCTATTATTTATAGGATAGTAG
ATGATAATTTGCCTAAATTTCTAGAAAATAAAGCTAAGTATGAGAGTTTAAAAGACAAAGCTCCAGAAGC
TATAAACTATGAACAAATTAAAAAAGATTTGGCAGAAGAGCTAACCTTTGATATTGACTACAAAACATCT
GAAGTTAATCAAAGAGTTTTTTCACTTGATGAAGTTTTTGAGATAGCAAACTTTAATAATTATCTAAATC
AAAGTGGTATTACTAAATTTAATACTATTATTGGTGGTAAATTTGTAAATGGTGAAAATACAAAGAGAAA
AGGTATAAATGAATATATAAATCTATACTCACAGCAAATAAATGATAAAACACTCAAAAAATATAAAATG
AGTGTTTTATTTAAGCAAATTTTAAGTGATACAGAATCTAAATCTTTTGTAATTGATAAGTTAGAAGATG
ATAGTGATGTAGTTACAACGATGCAAAGTTTTTATGAGCAAATAGCAGCTTTTAAAACAGTAGAAGAAAA
ATCTATTAAAGAAACACTATCTTTATTATTTGATGATTTAAAAGCTCAAAAACTTGATTTGAGTAAAATT
TATTTTAAAAATGATAAATCTCTTACTGATCTATCACAACAAGTTTTTGATGATTATAGTGTTATTGGTA
CAGCGGTACTAGAATATATAACTCAACAAATAGCACCTAAAAATCTTGATAACCCTAGTAAGAAAGAGCA
AGAATTAATAGCCAAAAAAACTGAAAAAGCAAAATACTTATCTCTAGAAACTATAAAGCTTGCCTTAGAA
GAATTTAATAAGCATAGAGATATAGATAAACAGTGTAGGTTTGAAGAAATACTTGCAAACTTTGCGGCTA
TTCCGATGATATTTGATGAAATAGCTCAAAACAAAGACAATTTGGCACAGATATCTATCAAATATCAAAA
TCAAGGTAAAAAAGACCTACTTCAAGCTAGTGCGGAAGATGATGTTAAAGCTATCAAGGATCTTTTAGAT
CAAACTAATAATCTCTTACATAAACTAAAAATATTTCATATTAGTCAGTCAGAAGATAAGGCAAATATTT
TAGACAAGGATGAGCATTTTTATCTAGTATTTGAGGAGTGCTACTTTGAGCTAGCGAATATAGTGCCTCT
TTATAACAAAATTAGAAACTATATAACTCAAAAGCCATATAGTGATGAGAAATTTAAGCTCAATTTTGAG
AACTCGACTTTGGCTAATGGTTGGGATAAAAATAAAGAGCCTGACAATACGGCAATTTTATTTATCAAAG
ATGATAAATATTATCTGGGTGTGATGAATAAGAAAAATAACAAAATATTTGATGATAAAGCTATCAAAGA
AAATAAAGGCGAGGGTTATAAAAAAATTGTTTATAAACTTTTACCTGGCGCAAATAAAATGTTACCTAAG
GTTTTCTTTTCTGCTAAATCTATAAAATTTTATAATCCTAGTGAAGATATACTTAGAATAAGAAATCATT
CCACACATACAAAAAATGGTAGTCCTCAAAAAGGATATGAAAAATTTGAGTTTAATATTGAAGATTGCCG
AAAATTTATAGATTTTTATAAACAGTCTATAAGTAAGCATCCGGAGTGGAAAGATTTTGGATTTAGATTT
TCTGATACTCAAAGATATAATTCTATAGATGAATTTTATAGAGAAGTTGAAAATCAAGGCTACAAACTAA
CTTTTGAAAATATATCAGAGAGCTATATTGATAGCGTAGTTAATCAGGGTAAATTGTACCTATTCCAAAT
CTATAATAAAGATTTTTCAGCTTATAGCAAAGGGCGACCAAATCTACATACTTTATATTGGAAAGCGCTG
TTTGATGAGAGAAATCTTCAAGATGTGGTTTATAAGCTAAATGGTGAGGCAGAGCTTTTTTATCGTAAAC
AATCAATACCTAAAAAAATCACTCACCCAGCTAAAGAGGCAATAGCTAATAAAAACAAAGATAATCCTAA
AAAAGAGAGTGTTTTTGAATATGATTTAATCAAAGATAAACGCTTTACTGAAGATAAGTTTTTCTTTCAC
TGTCCTATTACAATCAATTTTAAATCTAGTGGAGCTAATAAGTTTAATGATGAAATCAATTTATTGCTAA
AAGAAAAAGCAAATGATGTTCATATATTAAGTATAGATAGAGGTGAAAGACATTTAGCTTACTATACTTT
GGTAGATGGTAAAGGCAATATCATCAAACAAGATACTTTCAACATCATTGGTAATGATAGAATGAAAACA
AACTACCATGATAAGCTTGCTGCAATAGAGAAAGATAGGGATTCAGCTAGGAAAGACTGGAAAAAGATAA
ATAACATCAAAGAGATGAAAGAGGGCTATCTATCTCAGGTAGTTCATGAAATAGCTAAGCTAGTTATAGA
GTATAATGCTATTGTGGTTTTTGAGGATTTAAATTTTGGATTTAAAAGAGGGCGTTTCAAGGTAGAGAAG
CAGGTCTATCAAAAGTTAGAAAAAATGCTAATTGAGAAACTAAACTATCTAGTTTTCAAAGATAATGAGT
TTGATAAAACTGGGGGAGTGCTTAGAGCTTATCAGCTAACAGCACCTTTTGAGACTTTTAAAAAGATGGG
TAAACAAACAGGTATTATCTACTATGTACCAGCTGGTTTTACTTCAAAAATTTGTCCTGTAACTGGTTTT
GTAAATCAGTTATATCCTAAGTATGAAAGTGTCAGCAAATCTCAAGAGTTCTTTAGTAAGTTTGACAAGA
TTTGTTATAACCTTGATAAGGGCTATTTTGAGTTTAGTTTTGATTATAAAAACTTTGGTGACAAGGCTGC
CAAAGGCAAGTGGACTATAGCTAGCTTTGGGAGTAGATTGATTAACTTTAGAAATTCAGATAAAAATCAT
AATTGGGATACTCGAGAAGTTTATCCAACTAAAGAGTTGGAGAAATTGCTAAAAGATTATTCTATCGAAT
ATGGGCATGGCGAATGTATCAAAGCAGCTATTTGCGGTGAGAGCGACAAAAAGTTTTTTGCTAAGCTAAC
TAGTGTCCTAAATACTATCTTACAAATGCGTAACTCAAAAACAGGTACTGAGTTAGATTATCTAATTTCA
CCAGTAGCAGATGTAAATGGCAATTTCTTTGATTCGCGACAGGCGCCAAAAAATATGCCTCAAGATGCTG
ATGCCAATGGTGCTTATCATATTGGGCTAAAAGGTCTGATGCTACTAGGTAGGATCAAAAATAATCAAGA
GGGCAAAAAACTCAATTTGGTTATCAAAAATGAAGAGTATTTTGAGTTCGTGCAGAATAGGAATAACTAA
GAATTCTTGACAGCTAGCTCAGTCCTAGGTATAATGCTAGCGCTGATTTAGGCAAAAACGGGTCTAAGAA
CTTTAAATAATTTCTACTGTTGTAGATGAGAGCAGGTGTCAGCCGCTACAGGGCGCGTCCCATTCGCCAT
TCAGGCTGCGCAACTGTTGGGAAGGGCGATCGGTGCGGGCCTCTTCGCTATTACGCCAGCTGGCGAAAGG
GGGATGTGCTGCAAGGCGATTAAGTTGGGTAACGCCAGGGTTTTCCCAGTCACGACGTTGTAAAACGACG
GCCAGTGAGCGCGCGTAATACGACTCACTATAGGGCGAATTGGGTACCGGGCCCCCCCTCGAGGTCCTCC
AGCTTTTGTTCCCTTTAGTGAGGGTTAATTGCGCGCTTGGCGTAATCATGGTCATAGCTGTTTCCTGTGT
GAAATTGTTATCCGCTCACAATTCCACACAACATACGAGCCGGAAGCATAAAGTGTAAAGCCTGGGGTGC
CTAATGAGTGAGCTAACTCACATTAATTGCGTTGCGCTCACTGCCCGCTTTCCACCCACCTGCAAAAGTC
TAAGAACTTTAAATAATTTCTACTGTTGTAGATGCTACTATTCCTGTGCCTTCAGATAATTCAGTCTAAG
AACTTTAAATAATTTCTACTGTTGTAGATGTCTAGAGCCTTTTGTATTAGTAGCCGGTCTAAGAACTTTA
AATAATTTCTACTGTTGTAGATTAGCGATTTATGAAGGTCATTTTTTTGTCTAGCTTTAATGCGGTAGTT
GGTACCGTCGACTCTAGAAGGGACCTGCAGGCATGCAAGCTTGCGGCCGCGTCGTGACTGGGAAAACCCT
GGCGACTAGTCTTGGACTCCTGTTGATAGATCCAGTAATGACCTCAGAACTCCATCTGGATTTGTTCAGA
ACGCTCGGTTGCCGCCGGGCGTTTTTTATTGGTGAGAATCCAGGGGTCCCCAATAATTACGATTTAAATT
GGCGAAAATGAGACGTTGATCGGCACGTAAGAGGTTCCAACTTTCACCATAATGAAATAAGATCACTACC
GGGCGTATTTTTTGAGTTATCGAGATTTTCAGGAGCTAAGGAAGCTAAAATGGAGAAAAAAATCACTGGA
TATACCACCGTTGATATATCCCAATGGCATCGTAAAGAACATTTTGAGGCATTTCAGTCAGTTGCTCAAT
GTACCTATAACCAGACCGTTCAGCTGGATATTACGGCCTTTTTAAAGACCGTAAAGAAAAATAAGCACAA
GTTTTATCCGGCCTTTATTCACATTCTTGCCCGCCTGATGAATGCTCATCCGGAATTTCGTATGGCAATG
AAAGACGGTGAGCTGGTGATATGGGATAGTGTTCACCCTTGTTACACCGTTTTCCATGAGCAAACTGAAA
CGTTTTCATCGCTCTGGAGTGAATACCACGACGATTTCCGGCAGTTTCTACACATATATTCGCAAGATGT
GGCGTGTTACGGTGAAAACCTGGCCTATTTCCCTAAAGGGTTTATTGAGAATATGTTTTTCGTCTCAGCC
AATCCCTGGGTGAGTTTCACCAGTTTTGATTTAAACGTGGCCAATATGGACAACTTCTTCGCCCCCGTTT
TCACCATGGGCAAATATTATACGCAAGGCGACAAGGTGCTGATGCCGCTGGCGATTCAGGTTCATCATGC
CGTTTGTGATGGCTTCCATGTCGGCAGAATGCTTAATGAATTACAACAGTACTGCGATGAGTGGCAGGGC
GGGGCGTAATTTGACTTTTGTCCTTTTCCGCTGCATAACCCTGCTTCGGGGTCATTATAGCGATTTTTTC
GGTATATCCATCCTTTTTCGCACGATATACAGGATTTTGCCAAAGGGTTCGTGTAGACTTTCCTTGGTGT
ATCCAACGGCGTCAGCCGGGCAGGATAGGTGAAGTAGGCCCACCCGCGAGCGGGTGTTCCTTCTTCACTG
TCCCTTATTCGCACCTGGCGGTGCTCAACGGGAATCCTGCTCTGCGAGGCTGGCCGTAGGCCGGCCTCAG
CCTGCCGCCTTGGGCCGGGTGATGTCGTACTTGCCCGCCGCGAACTCGGTTACCGTCCAGCCCAGCGCGA
CCAGCTCCGGCAACGCCTCGCGCACCCGCTGGCGGCGCTTGCGCATGGTCGAACCACTGGCCTCTGACGG
CCAGACATAGCCGCACAAGGTATCTATGGAAGCCTTGCCGGTTTTGCCGGGGTCGATCCAGCCACACAGC
CGCTGGTGCAGCAGGCGGGCGGTTTCGCTGTCCAGCGCCCGCACCTCGTCCATGCTGATGCGCACATGCT
GGCCGCCACCCATGACGGCCTGCGCGATCAAGGGGTTCAGGGCCACGTACAGGCGCCCGTCCGCCTCGTC
GCTGGCGTACTCCGACAGCAGCCGAAACCCCTGCCGCTTGCGGCCATTCTGGGCGATGATGGATACCTTC
CAAAGGCGCTCGATGCAGTCCTGTATGTGCTTGAGCGCCCCACCACTATCGACCTCTGCCCCGATTTCCT
TTGCCAGCGCCCGATAGCTACCTTTGACCACCATGGCATCAGCGGTGACGGCCTCCCACTTGGGTTCCAG
GAACAGCCGGAGCTGCCGTCCGCCTTCGGTCTTGGGTTCCGGGCCAAGCACTAGGCCATTAGGCCCAGCC
ATGGCCACCAGCCCTTGCAGGATGCGCAGATCATCAGCGCCCAGCGGCTCCGGGCCGCTGAACTCGATCC
GCTTGCCGTCGCCGTAGTCATACGTCACGTCCAGCTTGCTGCGCTTGCGCTCGCCCCGCTTGAGGGCACG
GAACAGGCCGGGGGCCAGACAGTGCGCCGGGTCGTGCCGGACGTGGCTGAGGCTGTGCTTGTTCTTAGGC
TTCACCACGGGGCACCCCCTTGCTCTTGCGCTGCCTCTCCAGCACGGCGGGCTTGAGCACCCCGCCGTCA
TGCCGCCTGAACCACCGATCAGCGAACGGTGCGCCATAGTTGGCCTTGCTCACACCGAAGCGGACGAAGA
ACCGGCGCTGGTCGTCGTCCACACCCCATTCCTCGGCCTCGGCGCTGGTCATGCTCGACAGGTAGGACTG
CCAGCGGATGTTATCGACCAGTACCGAGCTGCCCCGGCTGGCCTGCTGCTGGTCGCCTGCGCCCATCATG
GCCGCGCCCTTGCTGGCATGGTGCAGGAACACGATAGAGCACCCGGTATCGGCGGCGATGGCCTCCATGC
GACCGATGACCTGGGCCATGGGGCCGCTGGCGTTTTCTTCCTCGATGTGGAACCGGCGCAGCGTGTCCAG
CACCATCAGGCGGCGGCCCTCGGCGGCGCGCTTGAGGCCGTCGAACCACTCCGGGGCCATGATGTTGGGC
AGGCTGCCGATCAGCGGCTGGATCAGCAGGCCGTCAGCCACGGCTTGCCGTTCCTCGGCGCTGAGGTGCG
CCCCAAGGGCGTGCAGGCGGTGATGAATGGCGGTGGGCGGGTCTTCGGCGGGCAGGTAGATCACCGGGCC
GGTGGGCAGTTCGCCCACCTCCAGCAGATCCGGCCCGCCTGCAATCTGTGCGGCCAGTTGCAGGGCCA
Features (pLannotate 1.2.2; 25 found; start..end, strand, type, name):
    128..202     -  ncRNA          Plasmid R1162: Accession: RF00043 - R1162-like plasmid antisense RNA
    647..1618    -  CDS            RSF1010 RepB: replication protein B of the broad-host-range plasmid RSF1010 (Scholz et al., 1989); repB
   1642..1670    -  promoter       lac UV5 promoter (fragment): E. coli lac promoter with an "up" mutation
   1725..2119    +  rep_origin     RSF1010 oriV: replication origin of the broad-host-range plasmid RSF1010; requires the RSF1010 RepA/B/C proteins for replication (Scholz et al., 1989)
   2157..2243    -  terminator     rrnB T1 terminator: Escherichia coli rrnB; transcription terminator T1 from the E. coli rrnB gene
   2305..2333    +  misc_feature   MCS (fragment): pUC18/19 multiple cloning site
   2354..2383    +  promoter       lac promoter: promoter for the E. coli lac operon
   2398..6297    +  CDS            cas12a: CS12A_FRATN - Also known as cpf1 From Francisella tularensis subsp. novicida (strain U112).
   6307..6341    +  promoter       J23119 promoter: bacterial promoter (Registry of Standard Biological Parts BBa J23119)
   6412..6428    -  rep_origin     f1 ori (fragment): f1 bacteriophage origin of replication; arrow indicates direction of (+) strand synthesis
   6433..6588    -  CDS            lacZα (fragment): LacZα fragment of β-galactosidase; lacZ fragment
   6596..6614    +  promoter       T7 promoter: promoter for bacteriophage T7 RNA polymerase
   6623..6646    -  misc_feature   MCS (fragment): pBluescript multiple cloning site
   6662..6680    -  promoter       T3 promoter: promoter for bacteriophage T3 RNA polymerase
   6725..6741    -  protein_bind   lac operator: The lac repressor binds to the lac operator to inhibit transcription in E. coli. This inhibition can be relieved by adding lactose or isopropyl-β-D-thiogalactopyranoside (IPTG). lac repressor encoded by lacI
   6749..6779    -  promoter       lac promoter: promoter for the E. coli lac operon
   6794..6815    -  protein_bind   CAP binding site: CAP binding activates transcription in the presence of cAMP. E. coli catabolite activator protein
   7092..7112    +  misc_feature   MCS (fragment): pUC18/19 multiple cloning site
   7120..7144    +  CDS            lacZα (fragment): LacZα fragment of β-galactosidase; lacZ fragment
   7155..7249    +  terminator     lambda t0 terminator: transcription terminator from phage lambda
   7297..7399    +  promoter       cat promoter: promoter of the E. coli cat gene encoding chloramphenicol acetyltransferase
   7400..8056    +  CDS            cat: CAT_ECOLX - Experimental evidence at protein level: Swiss-Prot protein existence level 1. This enzyme is an effector of chloramphenicol resistance in bacteria. From Escherichia coli. This protein is used as a marker in many commonly used cloning vectors, such as pACYC184.
   8208..8316    +  oriT           oriT: incP origin of transfer
   8327..9178    -  CDS            RSF1010 RepC (fragment): replication protein C of the broad-host-range plasmid RSF1010 (Scholz et al., 1989); repC
   9165..136     -  CDS            RSF1010 RepA (across the origin): replication protein A of the broad-host-range plasmid RSF1010 (Scholz et al., 1989); repA
