[The description below was written by a language model from this plasmid's Addgene catalogue record and pLannotate feature annotations shown in this document.]
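Description:
pSEVA351-Cpf1 is a broad-host-range CRISPR-Cas12a genome-editing plasmid built on the pSEVA351 backbone from the SEVA modular vector collection, with a recorded size of about 9.9 kb. Replication relies on the RSF1010 system: the annotated oriV works together with the plasmid-encoded RepA, RepB and RepC proteins, which lets the vector be maintained in many Gram-negative bacteria beyond E. coli. An incP oriT allows it to be mobilised by conjugation into recipient strains when transfer functions are supplied in trans. Selection is by chloramphenicol, through a cat gene driven by its own promoter. The cargo region is flanked by the rrnB T1 and lambda t0 terminators, which insulate it from the rest of the plasmid.

The payload is a roughly 4.8 kb CRISPR cassette taken from pSL2680 and inserted between the SacI and PstI sites, both of which are retained. It contains the Francisella novicida cas12a (cpf1) coding sequence downstream of a lac promoter, followed by a constitutive J23119 promoter that, given the recorded gRNA scaffold, presumably drives the guide RNA. Just after this lies an oppositely oriented lacZα fragment with its lac promoter, operator and CAP site, along with T7 and T3 promoters and pBluescript polylinker remnants. This arrangement is consistent with a replaceable blue/white screening stuffer for inserting a spacer, although the record does not describe the cloning scheme or where homology repair templates would go. Cas12a processes its own crRNA and cuts the targeted DNA, so a single plasmid can deliver both nuclease and guide. The associated publication presents the vector as a tool for genome editing in cyanobacteria.
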