Addgene plasmid #192361: pSEVA351-Cpf1
Purpose: CRISPR-based vector for genome editing
Depositing lab: Juana María Navarro Llorens. Publication: SEVA-Cpf1, a CRISPR-Cas12a vector for genome editing in cyanobacteria. Baldanta S, Guevara G, Navarro-Llorens JM. Microb Cell Fact. 2022 May 28;21(1):103. doi: 10.1186/s12934-022-01830-4. PubMed 35643551.
Backbone
  Vector backbone: pSEVA351
  Backbone manufacturer: SEVA collection
  Backbone size w/o insert (bp): 5120
  Total vector size (bp): 9859
  Modifications to backbone: Insertion of a CRISPR-Cas12 cassette
  Vector type: CRISPR
Growth in bacteria
  Bacterial resistance: Chloramphenicol, 25 μg/mL
  Growth temperature: 37°C
  Growth strain: DH5alpha
  Copy number: High Copy
Gene/Insert
  Gene/Insert name: Cas12a, gRNA scaffold (alt name: Cpf1)
  Species: Francisella novicida
  Insert size (bp): 4757
  Cloning method: Restriction Enzyme; 5′ cloning site SacI (not destroyed); 3′ cloning site PstI (not destroyed)
  Sequencing primers: 5′ gGATCCtcgatgtaacccactcgtgc; 3′ agttggtaccgtcgacctgca
Resource information
  A portion of this plasmid was derived from a plasmid made by: Ungerer, J., & Pakrasi, H. B. (2016). Cpf1 is a versatile tool for CRISPR genome editing across diverse species of cyanobacteria. Scientific reports, 6(1), 1-9.
Terms and licenses: Academic/Nonprofit Terms; Industry Terms: Not Available to Industry
Depositor comments: CRISPR cassette form the vector pSL2680
How to cite: pSEVA351-Cpf1 was a gift from Juana María Navarro Llorens (Addgene plasmid # 192361 ; http://n2t.net/addgene:192361 ; RRID:Addgene_192361)
